Addgene plasmid #116130: pHAGE-BRAF-A598_T599delinsA
Purpose: Lentiviral expression of BRAF A598_T599delinsA
Depositing lab: Gordon Mills & Kenneth Scott. Depositing organization: Baylor College of Medicine. Publication: Systematic Functional Annotation of Somatic Mutations in Cancer. Ng PK, Li J, Jeong KJ, Shao S, Chen H, Tsang YH, Sengupta S, Wang Z, Bhavana VH, Tran R, Soewito S, Minussi DC, Moreno D, Kong K, Dogruluk T, Lu H, Gao J, Tokheim C, Zhou DC, Johnson AM, Zeng J, Ip CKM, Ju Z, Wester M, Yu S, Li Y, Vellano CP, Schultz N, Karchin R, Ding L, Lu Y, Cheung LWT, Chen K, Shaw KR, Meric-Bernstam F, Scott KL, Yi S, Sahni N, Liang H, Mills GB. Cancer Cell. 2018 Mar 12;33(3):450-462.e10. doi: 10.1016/j.ccell.2018.01.021. PubMed 29533785.
Backbone
  Vector backbone: pHAGE
  Vector type: Lentiviral
Growth in bacteria
  Bacterial resistance: Ampicillin, 100 μg/mL
  Growth temperature: 37°C
  Growth strain: Stbl3
  Copy number: High Copy
Gene/Insert
  Gene/Insert name: BRAF
  Species: H. sapiens (human)
  Mutation: A598_T599delinsA
  Entrez Gene: BRAF (a.k.a. B-RAF1, B-raf, BRAF-1, BRAF1, NS7, RAFB1)
  Cloning method: Gateway Cloning
Terms and licenses: Academic/Nonprofit Terms; Industry Terms: Not Available to Industry
How to cite: pHAGE-BRAF-A598_T599delinsA was a gift from Gordon Mills & Kenneth Scott (Addgene plasmid # 116130 ; http://n2t.net/addgene:116130 ; RRID:Addgene_116130)
