[The description below was written by a language model from this plasmid's Addgene catalogue record and pLannotate feature annotations shown in this document.]
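Description:
pHAGE-BRAF-A598_T599delinsA is an HIV-1-based, self-inactivating lentiviral expression plasmid built on the pHAGE backbone and carrying a human BRAF open reading frame with the in-frame alteration A598_T599delinsA, which lies in the kinase's activation-segment region. In bacteria it is maintained through a high-copy ColE1/pUC-type origin and selected with ampicillin via the β-lactamase gene. The sequenced record is about 10.8 kb.

The transfer cassette runs from a truncated 5' LTR through the Ψ packaging signal (overlapping a gag fragment), the Rev response element and the cPPT/CTS. These elements support genome packaging, Rev-dependent nuclear export and efficient nuclear import of the viral genome. Expression is driven by the constitutive human EF-1α promoter. The BRAF coding sequence sits between attB1 and attB2 sites, consistent with its insertion by Gateway recombination. Downstream are short T3 and T7 promoter sequences, an attB4 fragment and an annotated V5 epitope. The record does not indicate whether the V5 tag is fused in frame to BRAF, and the intervening elements make this uncertain. An EMCV IRES then links a puromycin N-acetyltransferase gene to the same transcript, so transduced mammalian cells can be selected with puromycin. A WPRE enhances transcript stability and expression, and the ΔU3 3' LTR inactivates the viral promoter after integration. The scattered nef, Rev, lac and SV40 fragments are backbone remnants.

The plasmid is intended for producing lentivirus to stably express this BRAF variant in mammalian cells. It comes from a collection built to functionally characterise somatic mutations found in cancer, for example by comparing mutant and wild-type effects on signalling or growth.
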