Features (pLannotate 1.2.2; 30 found; start..end, strand, type, name):
      1..118     +  misc_feature   cPPT/CTS: central polypurine tract and central termination sequence of HIV-1
    166..1344    +  promoter       EF-1α promoter: strong constitutive promoter for human elongation factor EF-1α
   1365..1385    +  protein_bind   attB1: mutant version of attB; core recombination site for the Gateway® BP reaction BP Clonase™
   1391..3685    +  CDS            BRAF: BRAF_HUMAN - Also known as BRAF1, RAFB1. Experimental evidence at protein level: Swiss-Prot protein existence level 1. Protein kinase involved in the transduction of mitogenic signals from the cell membrane to the nucleus (Probable). Phosphorylates MAP2K1, and thereby activates the MAP kinase signal transduction pathway (PubMed:21441910, PubMed:29433126). May play a role in the postsynaptic responses of hippocampal neurons (PubMed:1508179). From Homo sapiens (Human).
   3690..3714    -  protein_bind   attB2: mutant version of attB; recombination site for the Gateway® BP reaction BP Clonase™
   3722..3740    +  promoter       T3 promoter: promoter for bacteriophage T3 RNA polymerase
   3766..3784    -  promoter       T7 promoter: promoter for bacteriophage T7 RNA polymerase
   3790..3808    -  protein_bind   attB4 (fragment): mutant version of attB; core recombination site for the Gateway® BP reaction BP Clonase™
   3864..3905    +  CDS            V5 tag: epitope tag from simian virus 5
   4030..4492    +  misc_feature   IRES: internal ribosome entry site (IRES) of the encephalomyocarditis virus (EMCV)
   4506..5103    +  CDS            PuroR (fragment): puromycin N-acetyltransferase; pac from Streptomyces; confers resistance to puromycin
   5119..5707    +  misc_feature   WPRE: woodchuck hepatitis virus posttranscriptional regulatory element
   5715..5780    +  CDS            nef (fragment): NEF_HV1Z2 - Experimental evidence at protein level: Swiss-Prot protein existence level 1. Extracellular Nef protein targets CD4(+) T-lymphocytes for apoptosis by interacting with CXCR4 surface receptors. From Human immunodeficiency virus type 1 group M subtype D (isolate Z2/CDC-Z34) (HIV-1).
   5782..6015    +  LTR            3' LTR (ΔU3): self-inactivating 3' long terminal repeat (LTR) from HIV-1
   6220..6324    +  promoter       AmpR promoter: bla
   6325..7185    +  CDS            AmpR: β-lactamase; bla; confers resistance to ampicillin, carbenicillin, and related antibiotics
   7356..7944    +  rep_origin     ori: high-copy-number ColE1/pMB1/pBR322/pUC origin of replication
   8127..8181    +  CDS            lacI (fragment): lac repressor; lacI; The lac repressor binds to the lac operator to inhibit transcription in E. coli. This inhibition can be relieved by adding lactose or isopropyl-β-D-thiogalactopyranoside (IPTG).
   8187..8280    +  rep_origin     SV40 ori (fragment): SV40 origin of replication
   8305..8342    +  CDS            lacI (fragment): lac repressor; lacI; The lac repressor binds to the lac operator to inhibit transcription in E. coli. This inhibition can be relieved by adding lactose or isopropyl-β-D-thiogalactopyranoside (IPTG).
   8355..8376    +  protein_bind   CAP binding site: CAP binding activates transcription in the presence of cAMP. E. coli catabolite activator protein
   8391..8421    +  promoter       lac promoter: promoter for the E. coli lac operon
   8425..8447    +  protein_bind   lac operator (fragment): The lac repressor binds to the lac operator to inhibit transcription in E. coli. This inhibition can be relieved by adding lactose or isopropyl-β-D-thiogalactopyranoside (IPTG). lac repressor encoded by lacI
   8479..8562    +  polyA_signal   SV40 poly(A) signal (fragment): SV40 polyadenylation signal
   8729..9058    +  CDS            nef (fragment): NEF_HV1BR - Experimental evidence at protein level: Swiss-Prot protein existence level 1. Extracellular Nef protein targets CD4(+) T-lymphocytes for apoptosis by interacting with CXCR4 surface receptors (PubMed:14990729). From Human immunodeficiency virus type 1 group M subtype B (isolate BRU/LAI) (HIV-1).
   9106..9363    +  LTR            5' LTR (truncated): truncated 5' long terminal repeat (LTR) from HIV-1
   9410..9535    +  misc_feature   HIV-1 Ψ: packaging signal of human immunodeficiency virus type 1
   9519..9857    +  CDS            HIV-1 gag (fragment): gag protein from human immunodeficiency virus 1; gag
  10032..10265   +  misc_feature   RRE: The Rev response element (RRE) of HIV-1 allows for Rev-dependent mRNA export from the nucleus to the cytoplasm.
  10642..10742   +  CDS            Rev (fragment): human immunodeficiency virus 1 (HIV-1) Rev protein; rev; enhances nuclear export of unspliced and incompletely spliced viral mRNAs
>Addgene plasmid #116130 | pHAGE-BRAF-A598_T599delinsA | addgene full sequence | sequence record 250527 | Addgene NGS Result
TTTTAAAAGAAAAGGGGGGATTGGGGGGTACAGTGCAGGGGAAAGAATAGTAGACATAATAGCAACAGAC
ATACAAACTAAAGAATTACAAAAACAAATTACAAAAATTCAAAATTTTCGGGTTTATTACAGGGACAGCA
GAGATCCAGTTTGGACTAGTCGTGAGGCTCCGGTGCCCGTCAGTGGGCAGAGCGCACATCGCCCACAGTC
CCCGAGAAGTTGGGGGGAGGGGTCGGCAATTGAACCGGTGCCTAGAGAAGGTGGCGCGGGGTAAACTGGG
AAAGTGATGTCGTGTACTGGCTCCGCCTTTTTCCCGAGGGTGGGGGAGAACCGTATATAAGTGCAGTAGT
CGCCGTGAACGTTCTTTTTCGCAACGGGTTTGCCGCCAGAACACAGGTAAGTGCCGTGTGTGGTTCCCGC
GGGCCTGGCCTCTTTACGGGTTATGGCCCTTGCGTGCCTTGAATTACTTCCACCTGGCTGCAGTACGTGA
TTCTTGATCCCGAGCTTCGGGTTGGAAGTGGGTGGGAGAGTTCGAGGCCTTGCGCTTAAGGAGCCCCTTC
GCCTCGTGCTTGAGTTGAGGCCTGGCCTGGGCGCTGGGGCCGCCGCGTGCGAATCTGGTGGCACCTTCGC
GCCTGTCTCGCTGCTTTCGATAAGTCTCTAGCCATTTAAAATTTTTGATGACCTGCTGCGACGCTTTTTT
TCTGGCAAGATAGTCTTGTAAATGCGGGCCAAGATCTGCACACTGGTATTTCGGTTTTTGGGGCCGCGGG
CGGCGACGGGGCCCGTGCGTCCCAGCGCACATGTTCGGCGAGGCGGGGCCTGCGAGCGCGGCCACCGAGA
ATCGGACGGGGGTAGTCTCAAGCTGGCCGGCCTGCTCTGGTGCCTGGCCTCGCGCCGCCGTGTATCGCCC
CGCCCTGGGCGGCAAGGCTGGCCCGGTCGGCACCAGTTGCGTGAGCGGAAAGATGGCCGCTTCCCGGCCC
TGCTGCAGGGAGCTCAAAATGGAGGACGCGGCGCTCGGGAGAGCGGGCGGGTGAGTCACCCACACAAAGG
AAAAGGGCCTTTCCGTCCTCAGCCGTCGCTTCATGTGACTCCACGGAGTACCGGGCGCCGTCCAGGCACC
TCGATTAGTTCTCGAGCTTTTGGAGTACGTCGTCTTTAGGTTGGGGGGAGGGGTTTTATGCGATGGAGTT
TCCCCACACTGAGTGGGTGGAGACTGAAGTTAGGCCAGCTTGGCACTTGATGTAATTCTCCTTGGAATTT
GCCCTTTTTGAGTTTGGATCTTGGTTCATTCTCAAGCCTCAGACAGTGGTTCAAAGTTTTTTTCTTCCAT
TTCAGGTGTCGTGAAGCGGCCCTGCAGATATCAACAAGTTTGTACAAAAAAGCAGGCACCATGGCGGCGC
TGAGCGGTGGCGGTGGTGGCGGCGCGGAGCCGGGCCAGGCTCTGTTCAACGGGGACATGGAGCCCGAGGC
CGGCGCCGGCGCCGGCGCCGCGGCCTCTTCGGCTGCGGACCCTGCCATTCCGGAGGAGGTGTGGAATATC
AAACAAATGATTAAGTTGACACAGGAACATATAGAGGCCCTATTGGACAAATTTGGTGGGGAGCATAATC
CACCATCAATATATCTGGAGGCCTATGAAGAATACACCAGCAAGCTAGATGCACTCCAACAAAGAGAACA
ACAGTTATTGGAATCTCTGGGGAACGGAACTGATTTTTCTGTTTCTAGCTCTGCATCAATGGATACCGTT
ACATCTTCTTCCTCTTCTAGCCTTTCAGTGCTACCTTCATCTCTTTCAGTTTTTCAAAATCCCACAGATG
TGGCACGGAGCAACCCCAAGTCACCACAAAAACCTATCGTTAGAGTCTTCCTGCCCAACAAACAGAGGAC
AGTGGTACCTGCAAGGTGTGGAGTTACAGTCCGAGACAGTCTAAAGAAAGCACTGATGATGAGAGGTCTA
ATCCCAGAGTGCTGTGCTGTTTACAGAATTCAGGATGGAGAGAAGAAACCAATTGGTTGGGACACTGATA
TTTCCTGGCTTACTGGAGAAGAATTGCATGTGGAAGTGTTGGAGAATGTTCCACTTACAACACACAACTT
TGTACGAAAAACGTTTTTCACCTTAGCATTTTGTGACTTTTGTCGAAAGCTGCTTTTCCAGGGTTTCCGC
TGTCAAACATGTGGTTATAAATTTCACCAGCGTTGTAGTACAGAAGTTCCACTGATGTGTGTTAATTATG
ACCAACTTGATTTGCTGTTTGTCTCCAAGTTCTTTGAACACCACCCAATACCACAGGAAGAGGCGTCCTT
AGCAGAGACTGCCCTAACATCTGGATCATCCCCTTCCGCACCCGCCTCGGACTCTATTGGGCCCCAAATT
CTCACCAGTCCGTCTCCTTCAAAATCCATTCCAATTCCACAGCCCTTCCGACCAGCAGATGAAGATCATC
GAAATCAATTTGGGCAACGAGACCGATCCTCATCAGCTCCCAATGTGCATATAAACACAATAGAACCTGT
CAATATTGATGACTTGATTAGAGACCAAGGATTTCGTGGTGATGGAGGATCAACCACAGGTTTGTCTGCT
ACCCCCCCTGCCTCATTACCTGGCTCACTAACTAACGTGAAAGCCTTACAGAAATCTCCAGGACCTCAGC
GAGAAAGGAAGTCATCTTCATCCTCAGAAGACAGGAATCGAATGAAAACACTTGGTAGACGGGACTCGAG
TGATGATTGGGAGATTCCTGATGGGCAGATTACAGTGGGACAAAGAATTGGATCTGGATCATTTGGAACA
GTCTACAAGGGAAAGTGGCATGGTGATGTGGCAGTGAAAATGTTGAATGTGACAGCACCTACACCTCAGC
AGTTACAAGCCTTCAAAAATGAAGTAGGAGTACTCAGGAAAACACGACATGTGAATATCCTACTCTTCAT
GGGCTATTCCACAAAGCCACAACTGGCTATTGTTACCCAGTGGTGTGAGGGCTCCAGCTTGTATCACCAT
CTCCATATCATTGAGACCAAATTTGAGATGATCAAACTTATAGATATTGCACGACAGACTGCACAGGGCA
TGGATTACTTACACGCCAAGTCAATCATCCACAGAGACCTCAAGAGTAATAATATATTTCTTCATGAAGA
CCTCACAGTAAAAATAGGTGATTTTGGTCTAGCAGTGAAATCTCGATGGAGTGGGTCCCATCAGTTTGAA
CAGTTGTCTGGATCCATTTTGTGGATGGCACCAGAAGTCATCAGAATGCAAGATAAAAATCCATACAGCT
TTCAGTCAGATGTATATGCATTTGGAATTGTTCTGTATGAATTGATGACTGGACAGTTACCTTATTCAAA
CATCAACAACAGGGACCAGATAATTTTTATGGTGGGACGAGGATACCTGTCTCCAGATCTCAGTAAGGTA
CGGAGTAACTGTCCAAAAGCCATGAAGAGATTAATGGCAGAGTGCCTCAAAAAGAAAAGAGATGAGAGAC
CACTCTTTCCCCAAATTCTCGCCTCTATTGAGCTGCTGGCCCGCTCATTGCCAAAAATTCACCGCAGTGC
ATCAGAACCCTCCTTGAATCGGGCTGGTTTCCAAACAGAGGATTTTAGTCTATATGCTTGTGCTTCTCCA
AAAACACCCATCCAGGCAGGGGGATATGGTGCGTTTCCTGTCCACTAGAACCCAGCTTTCTTGTACAAAG
TGGTGATATCCAATTAACCCTCACTAAAGGTGAGAATGTAAAGAATGTTTATTGCCCTATAGTGAGTCGT
ATTACCACCCAACTTTTCTATACAAAGTGGTTGATATCCAGCACAGTGGCGGCCGCTCGAGTCTAGAGGG
CCCGCGGTTCGAAGGTAAGCCTATCCCTAACCCTCTCCTCGGTCTCGATTCTACGCGTACCGGTTAGTAA
TGAGATCCCTCCCCCCCCCTAACGTTACTGGCCGAAGCCGCTTGGAATAAGGCCGGTGTGCGTTTGTCTA
TATGTTATTTTCCACCATATTGCCGTCTTTTGGCAATGTGAGGGCCCGGAAACCTGGCCCTGTCTTCTTG
ACGAGCATTCCTAGGGGTCTTTCCCCTCTCGCCAAAGGAATGCAAGGTCTGTTGAATGTCGTGAAGGAAG
CAGTTCCTCTGGAAGCTTCTTGAAGACAAACAACGTCTGTAGCGACCCTTTGCAGGCAGCGGAACCCCCC
ACCTGGCGACAGGTGCCTCTGCGGCCAAAAGCCACGTGTATAAGATACACCTGCAAAGGCGGCACAACCC
CAGTGCCACGTTGTGAGTTGGATAGTTGTGGAAAGAGTCAAATGGCTCTCCTCAAGCGTATTCAACAAGG
GGCTGAAGGATGCCCAGAAGGTACCCCATTGTATGGGATCTGATCTGGGGCCTCGGTGCACATGCTTTAC
ATGTGTTTAGTCGAGGTTAAAAAAACGTCTAGGCCCCCCGAACCACGGGGACGTGGTTTTCCTTTGAAAA
ACACGATGATAATATGGCCACACATATGACCGAGTACAAGCCCACGGTGCGCCTCGCCACCCGCGACGAC
GTCCCCAGGGCCGTACGCACCCTCGCCGCCGCGTTCGCCGACTACCCCGCCACGCGCCACACCGTCGATC
CGGACCGCCACATCGAGCGGGTCACCGAGCTGCAAGAACTCTTCCTCACGCGCGTCGGGCTCGACATCGG
CAAGGTGTGGGTCGCGGACGACGGCGCCGCGGTGGCGGTCTGGACCACGCCGGAGAGCGTCGAAGCGGGG
GCGGTGTTCGCCGAGATCGGCCCGCGCATGGCCGAGTTGAGCGGTTCCCGGCTGGCCGCGCAGCAACAGA
TGGAAGGCCTCCTGGCGCCGCACCGGCCCAAGGAGCCCGCGTGGTTCCTGGCCACCGTCGGCGTCTCGCC
CGACCACCAGGGCAAGGGTCTGGGCAGCGCCGTCGTGCTCCCCGGAGTGGAGGCGGCCGAGCGCGCCGGG
GTGCCCGCCTTCCTGGAGACCTCCGCGCCCCGCAACCTCCCCTTCTACGAGCGGCTCGGCTTCACCGTCA
CCGCCGACGTCGAGGTGCCCGAAGGACCGCGCACCTGGTGCATGACCCGCAAGCCCGGTGCCTAAATCGA
TAGATCCTAATCAACCTCTGGATTACAAAATTTGTGAAAGATTGACTGGTATTCTTAACTATGTTGCTCC
TTTTACGCTATGTGGATACGCTGCTTTAATGCCTTTGTATCATGCTATTGCTTCCCGTATGGCTTTCATT
TTCTCCTCCTTGTATAAATCCTGGTTGCTGTCTCTTTATGAGGAGTTGTGGCCCGTTGTCAGGCAACGTG
GCGTGGTGTGCACTGTGTTTGCTGACGCAACCCCCACTGGTTGGGGCATTGCCACCACCTGTCAGCTCCT
TTCCGGGACTTTCGCTTTCCCCCTCCCTATTGCCACGGCGGAACTCATCGCCGCCTGCCTTGCCCGCTGC
TGGACAGGGGCTCGGCTGTTGGGCACTGACAATTCCGTGGTGTTGTCGGGGAAATCATCGTCCTTTCCTT
GGCTGCTCGCCTGTGTTGCCACCTGGATTCTGCGCGGGACGTCCTTCTGCTACGTCCCTTCGGCCCTCAA
TCCAGCGGACCTTCCTTCCCGCGGCCTGCTGCCGGCTCTGCGGCCTCTTCCGCGTCTTCGCCTTCGCCCT
CAGACGAGTCGGATCTCCCTTTGGGCCGCCTCCCCGCCTGAGATCCTTTAAGACCAATGACTTACAAGGC
AGCTGTAGATCTTAGCCACTTTTTAAAAGAAAAGGGGGGACTGGAAGGGCTAATTCACTCCCAACGAAGA
CAAGATCTGCTTTTTGCTTGTACTGGGTCTCTCTGGTTAGACCAGATCTGAGCCTGGGAGCTCTCTGGCT
AACTAGGGAACCCACTGCTTAAGCCTCAATAAAGCTTGCCTTGAGTGCTTCAAGTAGTGTGTGCCCGTCT
GTTGTGTGACTCTGGTAACTAGAGATCCCTCAGACCCTTTTAGTCAGTGTGGAAAATCTCTAGCAGTAGT
AGTTCATGTCATCTTATTATTCAGTATTTATAACTTGCAAAGAAATGAATATCAGAGAGTGAGAGGCCCG
GGTTAATTAAGGAAAGGGCTAGATCATTCTTGAAGACGAAAGGGCCTCGTGATACGCCTATTTTTATAGG
TTAATGTCATGATAATAATGGTTTCTTAGACGTCAGGTGGCACTTTTCGGGGAAATGTGCGCGGAACCCC
TATTTGTTTATTTTTCTAAATACATTCAAATATGTATCCGCTCATGAGACAATAACCCTGATAAATGCTT
CAATAATATTGAAAAAGGAAGAGTATGAGTATTCAACATTTCCGTGTCGCCCTTATTCCCTTTTTTGCGG
CATTTTGCCTTCCTGTTTTTGCTCACCCAGAAACGCTGGTGAAAGTAAAAGATGCTGAAGATCAGTTGGG
TGCACGAGTGGGTTACATCGAACTGGATCTCAACAGCGGTAAGATCCTTGAGAGTTTTCGCCCCGAAGAA
CGTTTTCCAATGATGAGCACTTTTAAAGTTCTGCTATGTGGCGCGGTATTATCCCGTGTTGACGCCGGGC
AAGAGCAACTCGGTCGCCGCATACACTATTCTCAGAATGACTTGGTTGAGTACTCACCAGTCACAGAAAA
GCATCTTACGGATGGCATGACAGTAAGAGAATTATGCAGTGCTGCCATAACCATGAGTGATAACACTGCG
GCCAACTTACTTCTGACAACGATCGGAGGACCGAAGGAGCTAACCGCTTTTTTGCACAACATGGGGGATC
ATGTAACTCGCCTTGATCGTTGGGAACCGGAGCTGAATGAAGCCATACCAAACGACGAGCGTGACACCAC
GATGCCTGTAGCAATGGCAACAACGTTGCGCAAACTATTAACTGGCGAACTACTTACTCTAGCTTCCCGG
CAACAATTAATAGACTGGATGGAGGCGGATAAAGTTGCAGGACCACTTCTGCGCTCGGCCCTTCCGGCTG
GCTGGTTTATTGCTGATAAATCTGGAGCCGGTGAGCGTGGGTCTCGCGGTATCATTGCAGCACTGGGGCC
AGATGGTAAGCCCTCCCGTATCGTAGTTATCTACACGACGGGGAGTCAGGCAACTATGGATGAACGAAAT
AGACAGATCGCTGAGATAGGTGCCTCACTGATTAAGCATTGGTAACTGTCAGACCAAGTTTACTCATATA
TACTTTAGATTGATTTAAAACTTCATTTTTAATTTAAAAGGATCTAGGTGAAGATCCTTTTTGATAATCT
CATGACCAAAATCCCTTAACGTGAGTTTTCGTTCCACTGAGCGTCAGACCCCGTAGAAAAGATCAAAGGA
TCTTCTTGAGATCCTTTTTTTCTGCGCGTAATCTGCTGCTTGCAAACAAAAAAACCACCGCTACCAGCGG
TGGTTTGTTTGCCGGATCAAGAGCTACCAACTCTTTTTCCGAAGGTAACTGGCTTCAGCAGAGCGCAGAT
ACCAAATACTGTTCTTCTAGTGTAGCCGTAGTTAGGCCACCACTTCAAGAACTCTGTAGCACCGCCTACA
TACCTCGCTCTGCTAATCCTGTTACCAGTGGCTGCTGCCAGTGGCGATAAGTCGTGTCTTACCGGGTTGG
ACTCAAGACGATAGTTACCGGATAAGGCGCAGCGGTCGGGCTGAACGGGGGGTTCGTGCACACAGCCCAG
CTTGGAGCGAACGACCTACACCGAACTGAGATACCTACAGCGTGAGCTATGAGAAAGCGCCACGCTTCCC
GAAGGGAGAAAGGCGGACAGGTATCCGGTAAGCGGCAGGGTCGGAACAGGAGAGCGCACGAGGGAGCTTC
CAGGGGGAAACGCCTGGTATCTTTATAGTCCTGTCGGGTTTCGCCACCTCTGACTTGAGCGTCGATTTTT
GTGATGCTCGTCAGGGGGGCGGAGCCTATGGAAAAACGCCAGCAACGCGGCCTTTTTACGGTTCCTGGCC
TTTTGCTGGCCTTTTGCTCACATGTTCTTTCCTGCGTTATCCCCTGATTCTGTGGATAACCGTATTACCG
CCTTTGAGTGAGCTGATACCGCTCGCCGCAGCCGAACGACCGAGCGCAGCGAGTCAGTGAGCGAGGAAGC
GGAAGAGCGCCCAATACGCAAACCGCCTCTCCCCGCGCGTTGGCCGATTCATTAATGCAGCAAGCTCATG
GCTGACTAATTTTTTTTATTTATGCAGAGGCCGAGGCCGCCTCGGCCTCTGAGCTATTCCAGAAGTAGTG
AGGAGGCTTTTTTGGAGGCCTAGGCTTTTGCAAAAAGCTCCCCGTGGCACGACAGGTTTCCCGACTGGAA
AGCGGGCAGTGAGCGCAACGCAATTAATGTGAGTTAGCTCACTCATTAGGCACCCCAGGCTTTACACTTT
ATGCTTCCGGCTCGTATGTTGTGTGGAATTGTGAGCGGATAACAATTTCACACAGGAAACAGCTATGACA
TGATTACGAATTTCACAAATAAAGCATTTTTTTCACTGCATTCTAGTTGTGGTTTGTCCAAACTCATCAA
TGTATCTTATCATGTCTGGATCAACTGGATAACTCAAGCTAACCAAAATCATCCCAAACTTCCCACCCCA
TACCCTATTACCACTGCCAATTACCTGTGGTTTCATTTACTCTAAACCTGTGATTCCTCTGAATTATTTT
CATTTTAAAGAAATTGTATTTGTTAAATATGTACTACAAACTTAGTAGTTGGAAGGGCTAATTCACTCCC
AAAGAAGACAAGATATCCTTGATCTGTGGATCTACCACACACAAGGCTACTTCCCTGATTAGCAGAACTA
CACACCAGGGCCAGGGGTCAGATATCCACTGACCTTTGGATGGTGCTACAAGCTAGTACCAGTTGAGCCA
GATAAGGTAGAAGAGGCCAATAAAGGAGAGAACACCAGCTTGTTACACCCTGTGAGCCTGCATGGGATGG
ATGACCCGGAGAGAGAAGTGTTAGAGTGGAGGTTTGACAGCCGCCTAGCATTTCATCACGTGGCCCGAGA
GCTGCATCCGGAGTACTTCAAGAACTGCTGATATCGAGCTTGCTACAAGGGACTTTCCGCTGGGGACTTT
CCAGGGAGGCGTGGCCTGGGCGGGACTGGGGAGTGGCGAGCCCTCAGATCCTGCATATAAGCAGCTGCTT
TTTGCCTGTACTGGGTCTCTCTGGTTAGACCAGATCTGAGCCTGGGAGCTCTCTGGCTAACTAGGGAACC
CACTGCTTAAGCCTCAATAAAGCTTGCCTTGAGTGCTTCAAGTAGTGTGTGCCCGTCTGTTGTGTGACTC
TGGTAACTAGAGATCCCTCAGACCCTTTTAGTCAGTGTGGAAAATCTCTAGCAGTGGCGCCCGAACAGGG
ACTTGAAAGCGAAAGGGAAACCAGAGGAGCTCTCTCGACGCAGGACTCGGCTTGCTGAAGCGCGCACGGC
AAGAGGCGAGGGGCGGCGACTGGTGAGTACGCCAAAAATTTTGACTAGCGGAGGCTAGAAGGAGAGAGAT
GGGTGCGAGAGCGTCAGTATTAAGCGGGGGAGAATTAGATCGCGATGGGAAAAAATTCGGTTAAGGCCAG
GGGGAAAGAAAAAATATAAATTAAAACATATAGTATGGGCAAGCAGGGAGCTAGAACGATTCGCAGTTAA
TCCTGGCCTGTTAGAAACATCAGAAGGCTGTAGACAAATACTGGGACAGCTACAACCATCCCTTCAGACA
GGATCAGAAGAACTTAGATCATTATATAATACAGTAGCAACCCTCTATTGTGTGCATCAAAGGATAGAGA
TAAAAGACACCAAGGAAGCTTTAGACAAGATAGAGGAAGAGCAAAACAAAAGTAAGACCACCGCACAGCA
AGCGGCCGGCCGCTGATCTTCAGACCTGGAGGAGGAGATATGAGGGACAATTGGAGAAGTGAATTATATA
AATATAAAGTAGTAAAAATTGAACCATTAGGAGTAGCACCCACCAAGGCAAAGAGAAGAGTGGTGCAGAG
AGAAAAAAGAGCAGTGGGAATAGGAGCTTTGTTCCTTGGGTTCTTGGGAGCAGCAGGAAGCACTATGGGC
GCAGCGTCAATGACGCTGACGGTACAGGCCAGACAATTATTGTCTGGTATAGTGCAGCAGCAGAACAATT
TGCTGAGGGCTATTGAGGCGCAACAGCATCTGTTGCAACTCACAGTCTGGGGCATCAAGCAGCTCCAGGC
AAGAATCCTGGCTGTGGAAAGATACCTAAAGGATCAACAGCTCCTGGGGATTTGGGGTTGCTCTGGAAAA
CTCATTTGCACCACTGCTGTGCCTTGGAATGCTAGTTGGAGTAATAAATCTCTGGAACAGATTTGGAATC
ACACGACCTGGATGGAGTGGGACAGAGAAATTAACAATTACACAAGCTTAATACACTCCTTAATTGAAGA
ATCGCAAAACCAGCAAGAAAAGAATGAACAAGAATTATTGGAATTAGATAAATGGGCAAGTTTGTGGAAT
TGGTTTAACATAACAAATTGGCTGTGGTATATAAAATTATTCATAATGATAGTAGGAGGCTTGGTAGGTT
TAAGAATAGTTTTTGCTGTACTTTCTATAGTGAATAGAGTTAGGCAGGGATATTCACCATTATCGTTTCA
GACCCACCTCCCAACCCCGAGGGGACCCGACAGGCCCGAAGGAATAGAAGAAGAAGGTGGAGAGAGAGAC
AGAGACAGATCCATTCGATTAGTGAACGGATCTCGACGGTATCGCCGAATTCACAAATGGCAGTATTCAT
CCACAA
