>Addgene plasmid #116130 | pHAGE-BRAF-A598_T599delinsA | depositor partial sequence | sequence record 219004 | insert
ATGGCGGCGCTGAGCGGTGGCGGTGGTGGCGGCGCGGAGCCGGGCCAGGCTCTGTTCAACGGGGACATGG
AGCCCGAGGCCGGCGCCGGCGCCGGCGCCGCGGCCTCTTCGGCTGCGGACCCTGCCATTCCGGAGGAGGT
GTGGAATATCAAACAAATGATTAAGTTGACACAGGAACATATAGAGGCCCTATTGGACAAATTTGGTGGG
GAGCATAATCCACCATCAATATATCTGGAGGCCTATGAAGAATACACCAGCAAGCTAGATGCACTCCAAC
AAAGAGAACAACAGTTATTGGAATCTCTGGGGAACGGAACTGATTTTTCTGTTTCTAGCTCTGCATCAAT
GGATACCGTTACATCTTCTTCCTCTTCTAGCCTTTCAGTGCTACCTTCATCTCTTTCAGTTTTTCAAAAT
CCCACAGATGTGGCACGGAGCAACCCCAAGTCACCACAAAAACCTATCGTTAGAGTCTTCCTGCCCAACA
AACAGAGGACAGTGGTACCTGCAAGGTGTGGAGTTACAGTCCGAGACAGTCTAAAGAAAGCACTGATGAT
GAGAGGTCTAATCCCAGAGTGCTGTGCTGTTTACAGAATTCAGGATGGAGAGAAGAAACCAATTGGTTGG
GACACTGATATTTCCTGGCTTACTGGAGAAGAATTGCATGTGGAAGTGTTGGAGAATGTTCCACTTACAA
CACACAACTTTGTACGAAAAACGTTTTTCACCTTAGCATTTTGTGACTTTTGTCGAAAGCTGCTTTTCCA
GGGTTTCCGCTGTCAAACATGTGGTTATAAATTTCACCAGCGTTGTAGTACAGAAGTTCCACTGATGTGT
GTTAATTATGACCAACTTGATTTGCTGTTTGTCTCCAAGTTCTTTGAACACCACCCAATACCACAGGAAG
AGGCGTCCTTAGCAGAGACTGCCCTAACATCTGGATCATCCCCTTCCGCACCCGCCTCGGACTCTATTGG
GCCCCAAATTCTCACCAGTCCGTCTCCTTCAAAATCCATTCCAATTCCACAGCCCTTCCGACCAGCAGAT
GAAGATCATCGAAATCAATTTGGGCAACGAGACCGATCCTCATCAGCTCCCAATGTGCATATAAACACAA
TAGAACCTGTCAATATTGATGACTTGATTAGAGACCAAGGATTTCGTGGTGATGGAGGATCAACCACAGG
TTTGTCTGCTACCCCCCCTGCCTCATTACCTGGCTCACTAACTAACGTGAAAGCCTTACAGAAATCTCCA
GGACCTCAGCGAGAAAGGAAGTCATCTTCATCCTCAGAAGACAGGAATCGAATGAAAACACTTGGTAGAC
GGGACTCGAGTGATGATTGGGAGATTCCTGATGGGCAGATTACAGTGGGACAAAGAATTGGATCTGGATC
ATTTGGAACAGTCTACAAGGGAAAGTGGCATGGTGATGTGGCAGTGAAAATGTTGAATGTGACAGCACCT
ACACCTCAGCAGTTACAAGCCTTCAAAAATGAAGTAGGAGTACTCAGGAAAACACGACATGTGAATATCC
TACTCTTCATGGGCTATTCCACAAAGCCACAACTGGCTATTGTTACCCAGTGGTGTGAGGGCTCCAGCTT
GTATCACCATCTCCATATCATTGAGACCAAATTTGAGATGATCAAACTTATAGATATTGCACGACAGACT
GCACAGGGCATGGATTACTTACACGCCAAGTCAATCATCCACAGAGACCTCAAGAGTAATAATATATTTC
TTCATGAAGACCTCACAGTAAAAATAGGTGATTTTGGTCTAGCAGTGAAATCTCGATGGAGTGGGTCCCA
TCAGTTTGAACAGTTGTCTGGATCCATTTTGTGGATGGCACCAGAAGTCATCAGAATGCAAGATAAAAAT
CCATACAGCTTTCAGTCAGATGTATATGCATTTGGAATTGTTCTGTATGAATTGATGACTGGACAGTTAC
CTTATTCAAACATCAACAACAGGGACCAGATAATTTTTATGGTGGGACGAGGATACCTGTCTCCAGATCT
CAGTAAGGTACGGAGTAACTGTCCAAAAGCCATGAAGAGATTAATGGCAGAGTGCCTCAAAAAGAAAAGA
GATGAGAGACCACTCTTTCCCCAAATTCTCGCCTCTATTGAGCTGCTGGCCCGCTCATTGCCAAAAATTC
ACCGCAGTGCATCAGAACCCTCCTTGAATCGGGCTGGTTTCCAAACAGAGGATTTTAGTCTATATGCTTG
TGCTTCTCCAAAAACACCCATCCAGGCAGGGGGATATGGTGCGTTTCCTGTCCACTAG
